Addgene plasmid #100033: pMT3-RhoGC E254D
Purpose: This plasmid is for expression of a rhodopsin/guanylyl cyclase fusion protein mutant with lambda max = 390 nm.
Depositing lab: Daniel Oprian. Depositing organization: Brandeis University. Publication: Expression, purification, and spectral tuning of RhoGC, a retinylidene/guanylyl cyclase fusion protein and optogenetics tool from the aquatic fungus Blastocladiella emersonii. Trieu MM, Devine EL, Lamarche LB, Ammerman AE, Greco JA, Birge RR, Theobald DL, Oprian DD. J Biol Chem. 2017 Jun 23;292(25):10379-10389. doi: 10.1074/jbc.M117.789636. Epub 2017 May 4. PubMed 28473465.
Backbone
  Vector backbone: pMT3
  Vector type: Mammalian Expression
Growth in bacteria
  Bacterial resistance: Ampicillin, 100 μg/mL
  Growth temperature: 37°C
  Growth strain: DH5alpha
  Copy number: High Copy
Gene/Insert
  Gene/Insert name: RhoGC E254D
  Species: B. emersonii
  Mutation: E254D
  Promoter: Adenovirus major late promoter
  Tag / fusion protein: 1D4 (TETSQVAPA) (C terminal on insert)
  Cloning method: Restriction Enzyme; 5′ cloning site EcoRI (unknown if destroyed); 3′ cloning site NotI (unknown if destroyed)
  Sequencing primers: 5′ TGC CTT TGA GGG TGG CCG; 3′ GCC GTC AAG TTT GGC GCG
Terms and licenses: Academic/Nonprofit Terms; Industry Terms: Not Available to Industry
Depositor comments: Alanine insertion at the second position of the RhoGC amino acid sequence does not affect function. Mutation numbering is relative to the wild type reference sequence [KF309499].
How to cite: pMT3-RhoGC E254D was a gift from Daniel Oprian (Addgene plasmid # 100033 ; http://n2t.net/addgene:100033 ; RRID:Addgene_100033)
