[The description below was written by a language model from this plasmid's Addgene catalogue record.]
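Description:
pMT3-RhoGC E254D is a mammalian expression plasmid built on the pMT3 backbone. It is maintained in E. coli as a high-copy plasmid under ampicillin selection. The record gives no feature table, so the bacterial origin, polyadenylation signal and any other backbone elements are not documented here beyond what the catalogue fields state.

The insert encodes RhoGC from the aquatic fungus Blastocladiella emersonii, a natural fusion protein in which a microbial-type rhodopsin (retinylidene) domain is joined to a guanylyl cyclase domain, making it a light-regulated enzyme of interest as an optogenetic tool for controlling cGMP production. The coding sequence was placed between EcoRI and NotI sites and is transcribed from the adenovirus major late promoter. This version carries the E254D substitution, numbered relative to the wild-type reference sequence, which yields a spectrally shifted mutant with an absorption maximum of 390 nm. The depositor also notes an extra alanine inserted at the second position of the protein, reported not to affect function. A 1D4 epitope tag, a short peptide derived from the C terminus of bovine rhodopsin and recognised by the 1D4 monoclonal antibody, is fused to the C terminus of the insert, allowing immunodetection and immunoaffinity purification.

The construct is intended for expressing this RhoGC mutant in mammalian cells, in the context of work on expression, purification and spectral tuning of the protein. It is useful for comparing the mutant's absorption properties with other RhoGC variants.
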