>Addgene plasmid #100033 | pMT3-RhoGC E254D | addgene partial sequence | sequence record 193104 | Addgene Partial NGS Result
GGGGGGGGGGGGACAGCTCAGGGCTGCGATTTCGCGCCAAACTTGACGGCAATCCTAGCGTGAAGGCTGG
TAGGATTTTATCCCCGCTGCCATCATGGTTCGACCATTGAACTGCATCGTCGCCGTGTCCCAAAATATGG
GGATTGGCAAGAACGGAGACCTACCCTGGCCTCCGCTCAGGAACGAGTTCAAGTACTTCCAAAGAATGAC
CACAACCTCTTCAGTGGAAGGTAAACAGAATCTGGTGATTATGGGTAGGAAAACCTGGTTCTCCATTCCT
GAGAAGAATCGACCTTTAAAGGACAGAATTAATATAGTTCTCAGTAGAGAACTCAAAGAACCACCACGAG
GAGCTCATTTTCTTGCCAAAAGTTTGGATGATGCCTTAAGACTTATTGAACAACCGGAATTGGCAAGTAA
AGTAGACATGGTTTGGATAGTCGGAGGCAGTTCTGTTTACCAGGAAGCCATGAATCAACCAGGCCACCTC
AGACTCTTTGTGACAAGGATCATGCAGGAATTTGAAAGTGACACGTTTTTCCCAGAAATTGATTTGGGGA
AATATAAACTTCTCCCAGAATACCCAGGCGTCCTCTCTGAGGTCCAGGAGGAAAAAGGCATCAAGTATAA
GTTTGAAGTCTACGAGAAGAAAGACTAACAGGAAGATGCTTTCAAGTTCTCTGCTCCCCTCCTAAAGCTA
TGCATTTTTATAAGACCATGGGACTTTTGCTGGCTTTAGATCATAATCAGCCATACCACATTTGTAGAGG
TTTTACTTGCTTTAAAAAACCTCCCACACCTCCCCCTGAACCTGAAACATAAAATGAATGCAATTGTTGT
TGTTAACTTGTTTATTGCAGCTTATAATGGTTACAAATAAAGCAATAGCATCACAAATTTCACAAATAAA
GCATTTTTTTCACTGCATTCTAGTTGTGGTTTGTCCAAACTCATCAATGTATCTTATCATGTCTGGATCC
CCGGCCAACGGTCTGGTGACCCGGCTGCGAGAGCTCGGTGTACCTGAGACGCGAGTAAGCCCTTGAGTCA
AAGACGTAGTCGTTGCAAGTCCGCACCAGGTACTGATATCCCACCAAAAAGTGCGGCGGCGGCTGGCGGT
AGAGGGGCCAGCGTAGGGTGGCCGGGGCTCCGGGGGCGAGGTCTTCCAACATAAGGCGATGATATCCGTA
GATGTACCTGGACATCCAGGTGATGCCGGCGGCGGTGGTGGAGGCGCGCGGAAAGTCGCGGACGCGGTTC
CAGATGTTGCGCAGCGGCAAAAAGTGCTCCATGGTCGGGACGCTCTGGCCGGTGAGGCGTGCGCAGTCGT
TGACGCTCTAGACCGTGCAAAAGGAGAGCCTGTAAGCGGGCACTCTTCCGTGGTCTGGTGGATAAATTCG
CAAGGGTATCATGGCGGACGACCGGGGTTCGAACCCCGGATCCGGCCGTCCGCCGTGATCCATGCGGTTA
CCGCCCGCGTGTCGAACCCAGGTGTGCGACGTCAGACAACGGGGGAGCGCTCCTTTTGGCTTCCTTCCAG
GCGCGGCGGCTGCTGCGCTAGCTTTTTTGGCGAGCTCGAATTAATTCTGCATTAATGAATCGGCCAACGC
GCGGGGAGAGGCGGTTTGCGTATTGGGCGCTCTTCCGCTTCCTCGCTCACTGACTCGCTGCGCTCGGTCG
TTCGGCTGCGGCGAGCGGTATCAGCTCACTCAAAGGCGGTAATACGGTTATCCACAGAATCAGGGGATAA
CGCAGGAAAGAACATGTGAGCAAAAGGCCAGCAAAAGGCCAGGAACCGTAAAAAGGCCGCGTTGCTGGCG
TTTTTCCATAGGCTCCGCCCCCCTGACGAGCATCACAAAAATCGACGCTCAAGTCAGAGGTGGCGAAACC
CGACAGGACTATAAAGATACCAGGCGTTTCCCCCTGGAAGCTCCCTCGTGCGCTCTCCTGTTCCGACCCT
GCCGCTTACCGGATACCTGTCCGCCTTTCTCCCTTCGGGAAGCGTGGCGCTTTCTCATAGCTCACGCTGT
AGGTATCTCAGTTCGGTGTAGGTCGTTCGCTCCAAGCTGGGCTGTGTGCACGAACCCCCCGTTCAGCCCG
ACCGCTGCGCCTTATCCGGTAACTATCGTCTTGAGTCCAACCCGGTAAGACACGACTTATCGCCACTGGC
AGCAGCCACTGGTAACAGGATTAGCAGAGCGAGGTATGTAGGCGGTGCTACAGAGTTCTTGAAGTGGTGG
CCTAACTACGGCTACACTAGAAGAACAGTATTTGGTATCTGCGCTCTGCTGAAGCCAGTTACCTTCGGAA
AAAGAGTTGGTAGCTCTTGATCCGGCAAACAAACCACCGCTGGTAGCGGTGGTTTTTTTGTTTGCAAGCA
GCAGATTACGCGCAGAAAAAAAGGATCTCAAGAAGATCCTTTGATCTTTTCTACGGGGTCTGACGCTCAG
TGGAACGAAAACTCACGTTAAGGGATTTTGGTCATGAGATTATCAAAAAGGATCTTCACCTAGATCCTTT
TAAATTAAAAATGAAGTTTTAAATCAATCTAAAGTATATATGAGTAAACTTGGTCTGACAGTTACCAATG
CTTAATCAGTGAGGCACCTATCTCAGCGATCTGTCTATTTCGTTCATCCATAGTTGCCTGACTCCCCGTC
GTGTAGATAACTACGATACGGGAGGGCTTACCATCTGGCCCCAGTGCTGCAATGATACCGCGAGACCCAC
GCTCACCGGCTCCAGATTTATCAGCAATAAACCAGCCAGCCGGAAGGGCCGAGCGCAGAAGTGGTCCTGC
AACTTTATCCGCCTCCATCCAGTCTATTAATTGTTGCCGGGAAGCTAGAGTAAGTAGTTCGCCAGTTAAT
AGTTTGCGCAACGTTGTTGCCATTGCTACAGGCATCGTGGTGTCACGCTCGTCGTTTGGTATGGCTTCAT
TCAGCTCCGGTTCCCAACGATCAAGGCGAGTTACATGATCCCCCATGTTGTGCAAAAAAGCGGTTAGCTC
CTTCGGTCCTCCGATCGTTGTCAGAAGTAAGTTGGCCGCAGTGTTATCACTCATGGTTATGGCAGCACTG
CATAATTCTCTTACTGTCATGCCATCCGTAAGATGCTTTTCTGTGACTGGTGAGTACTCAACCAAGTCAT
TCTGAGAATAGTGTATGCGGCGACCGAGTTGCTCTTGCCCGGCGTCAATACGGGATAATACCGCGCCACA
TAGCAGAACTTTAAAAGTGCTCATCATTGGAAAACGTTCTTCGGGGCGAAAACTCTCAAGGATCTTACCG
CTGTTGAGATCCAGTTCGATGTAACCCACTCGTGCACCCAACTGATCTTCAGCATCTTTTACTTTCACCA
GCGTTTCTGGGTGAGCAAAAACAGGAAGGCAAAATGCCGCAAAAAAGGGAATAAGGGCGACACGGAAATG
TTGAATACTCATACTCTTCCTTTTTCAATATTATTGAAGCATTTATCAGGGTTATTGTCTCATGAGCGGA
TACATATTTGAATGTATTTAGAAAAATAAACAAATAGGGGTTCCGCGCACATTTCCCCGAAAAGTGCCAC
CTGACGTCTAAGAAACCATTATTATCATGACATTAACCTATAAAAATAGGCGTATCACGAGGCCCTTTCG
TCTCGCGCGTTTCGGTGATGACGGTGAAAACCTCTGACACATGCAGCTCCCGGAGACGGTCACAGCTTGT
CTGTAAGCGGATGCCGGGAGCAGACAAGCCCGTCAGGGCGCGTCAGCGGGTGTTGGCGGGTGTCGGGGCT
GGCTTAACTATGCGGCATCAGAGCAGATTGTACTGAGAGTGCACCATATGCGGTGTGAAATACCGCACAG
ATGCGTAAGGAGAAAATACCGCATCAGGCGCCATTCGCCATTCAGGCTGCGCAACTGTTGGGAAGGGCGA
TCGGTGCGGGCCTCTTCGCTATTACGCCAGCTGGCGAAAGGGGGATGTGCTGCAAGGCGATTAAGTTGGG
TAACGCCAGGGTTTTCCCAGTCACGACGTTGTAAAACGACGGCCAGTGCCAAGCTTTTTGCAAAAGCCTA
GGCCTCCAAAAAAGCCTCCTCACTACTTCTGGAATAGCTCAGAGGCCGAGGCGGCCTCGGCCTCTGCATA
AATAAAAAAAATTAGTCAGCCATGGGGCGGAGAATGGGCGGAACTGGGCGGAGTTAGGGGCGGGATGGGC
GGAGTTAGGGGCGGGACTATGGTTGCTGACTAATTGAGATGCATGCTTTGCATACTTCTGCCTGCTGGGG
AGCCTGGGGACTTTCCACACCTGGTTGCTGACTAATTGAGATGCATGCTTTGCATACTTCTGCCTGCTGG
GGAGCCTGGGGACTTTCCACACCCTAACTGACACACATTCCACAGGATCCGGTCGCGCGAATTTCGAGCG
GTGTTCCGCGGTCCTCCTCGTATAGAAACTCGGACCACTCTGAGACGAAGGCTCGCGTCCAGGCCAGCAC
GAAGGAGGCTAAGTGGGAGGGGTAGCGGTCGTTGTCCACTAGGGGGTCCACTCGCTCCAGGGTGTGAAGA
CACATGTCGCCCTCTTCGGCATCAAGGAAGGTGATTGGTTTATAGGTGTAGGCCACGTGACCGGGTGTTC
CTGAAGGGGGGCTATAAAAGGGGGTGGGGGCGCGTTCGTCCTCACTCTCTTCCGCATCGCTGTCTGCGAG
GGCCAGCTGTTGGGCTCGCGGTTGAGGACAAACTCTTCGCGGTCTTTCCAGTACTCTTGGATCGGAAACC
CGTCGGCCTCCGAACGGTACTCCGCCACCGAGGGACCTGAGCGAGTCCGCATCGACCGGATCGGAAAACC
TCTCGACTGTTGGGGTGAGTACTCCCTCTCAAAAGCGGGCATGACTTCTGCGCTAAGATTGTCAGTTTCC
AAAAACGAGGAGGATTTGATATTCACCTGGCCCGCGGTGATGCCTTTGAGGGTGGCCGCGTCCATCTGGT
CAGAAAAGACAATCTTTTTGTTGTCAAGCTTGAGGTGTGGCAGGCTTGAGATCTGGCCATACACTTGAGT
GACAATGACATCCACTTTGCCTTTCTCTCCACAGGTGTCCACTCCCAGGTCCAACTGCAAGAATTCCACC
ATGGCCAAAGACAAAGACAATAATCTGCGCGGCGCCTGCAGTAGCTGCAACTGTCCGGAATATTGCTTTA
GCCCGACCAGTACCCTGTGCGACGATTGTAAGTGCAGCGTGACCAAACATCCGATTGTTGAGCAGCCGCT
GAGTCGCAATGGTAGCTTTCGCAGTAGTGGTGCAAGCCTGCTGCCGAGCCCGAGCAGTCCGAATGTGAAA
ATTACCAGCACCGTGGGTCTGCGCAGTCGCAAGAGCGAGAGCCAGGCCAATGTGCGCGGCAGCATGATTA
GCAACAGCAATAGCGGCAGCCGTAGTAACAACAGTGGTGGCGCCGGTGGTGGTAGTGGCGGTAGCAGTAG
CAGCAAAGGCGGCAGCGCATTAGCAAATTATCAGAGCGCAATGAGCGAACTGTGGAGCTGGAACATGATG
CTGAGCACCCCGAGTCTGAAGTTTCTGACCGTTCAGTTTACCACCTGGATTGTTCTGACCACCGTTGGCG
CCATCTACACCCTGTTCTTCCATGAGCGTCAGGCCTACAACCGTGGCTGGGCCGATATTTGGTACGGCTA
TGGCGCCTTTGGCTTCGGCCTGGGCCTGAGTTTTGCCTATATGGGCTTTACCGGCGCACGCAACCCTGAA
AAGAAGGCCCTGAGCTTATGCCTGCTGGGTGTTAATTTCATTAGCTTTATGAGTTATATCATTATCATGT
TACGCCTGACCCCGACCATCGAAGGTACTATGGCCAATCCGGTGGAACCGGCACGCTATCTGGACTGGAT
CGCCACCTGCCCGGTGCTGATTCTGCTGATTAGTGAGATCACCCAGTATCCGCACGACCCGTATAAAGTG
ATCGTGAACGATTACGCACTGTGCCTGGCAGGTTTCGTGGGTGCAATCAGCGCACAGCAGCCGTGGGGCG
ATCTGGCCCATTTTGTGAGCTGCCTGTGCTTCAGCTACGTGGTGTATAGCCTGTGGAGTTGCTTTACAGG
TGCCATCGATGGCGAAACCCAGTGCAATGTGGAAAAAAGCGGCCTGCGCTGGATTCGTTTTAGCACCATC
ACCACCTGGAGCCTGTTTCCTATCACCTGGTTCAGCTACACCAGTGGTCTGATTAGTTTTACCGTGGCAG
AGGCAGGCTTCAGCATGATTGACATTGGCGCCAAAGTGTTTCTGACACTGGTGCTGGTGAATAGCACCGT
GGAGCAAGCCCAGAATCAAAAGGTGGACGCCATTACCGCCATTGCCGAGGAGCTGGAGAATCAGATTAAT
AACTGTGATGCAATCCTGCAAAAAATGATGCCGGAAGGCGTGTTAGAGCAGCTGAAGAATGGTCAGGCCA
CCGAAGCCAAAGAATACGAAAGCGTTACCGTGTTCTTCAGTGACATCACCAACTTTACCGTGATTAGCAG
CCGTACCAGCACCAAGGATATGATGGCCACCCTGAACAAGTTATGGCTGGAGTATGATGCAATCGCCAAG
CGCTGGGGTGTGTATAAGGTGGAGACAATCGGCGACGCATATCTGGGTGTTACCGGTGCACCGGATGTGG
TTCCGGATCATGCAGAGCGCGCCTGCAATTTTGCCGTGGACATCATTGAGATGATCAAAAGCTTTAAGAC
AATTACCGGCGAAAGCATTAACATTCGTATTGGCTTAAATAGCGGCCCGGTGACCGCAGGCGTGTTAGGT
GATCTGAACCCGCATTGGTGCCTGGTTGGTGACACCGTTAATACCGCCAGTCGTATGGAGAGCACCAGTA
AAGCCGGCCACATTCATATTAGTGAGAGCACCTATCATTTTATTAAAAGCAAATTCGTGACCCAGCCGCT
GGACGTGATGGAAGTGAAGGGCAAAGGCAAGATGCAGACATACTGGGTTCTGGGTCGCAAAATGCATGGC
AGCGGCAGCACAGAGACCAGCCAAGTGGCGCCTGCCTAAGCGGCCGCAAATTCCGGGGGCTG
